>Addgene plasmid #162240 | pJBL3664 | addgene full sequence | sequence record 320194 | Addgene NGS Result
TTCAGTGCAATTTATCTCTTCAAATGTAGCACCTGAAGTCAGCCCCATACGATATAAGTTGTAATTCTCA
TGTTTGACAGCTTATCATCGATAAGCTTCCGATGGCGCGCCGAGAGGCTTTACACTTTATGCTTCCGGCT
GAATTCTAAAGATCTTTGACAGCTAGCTCAGTCCTAGGTATAATGAATTCATCGGGGGCTCTGTTGGTTC
TCCCGCAACGCTACTCTGTTTACCAGGTCAGGTCCGGAAGGAAGCAGCCAAGGCAGATGACGCGTGTGCC
GGGATGTAGCTGGCAGGGCCCCCACCCGGGTCGGCATGGCATCTCCACCTCCTCGCGGTCCGACCTGGGC
ATCCGAAGGAGGACGTCGTCCACTCGGATGGCTAAGGGAGAGCTCGGATCACCCAGCCCGCCTAATAAGC
GGGCTTTTTTTTGAACAGGATCCTTACTCGAGTCTAGACTGCAGTTGATCGGGCACGTAAGAGGTTCCAA
CTTTCACCATAATGAAATAAGATCACTACCGGGCGTATTTTTTGAGTTATCGAGATTTTCAGGAGCTAAG
GAAGCTAAAATGGAGAAAAAAATCACTGGATATACCACCGTTGATATATCCCAATGGCATCGTAAAGAAC
ATTTTGAGGCATTTCAGTCAGTTGCTCAATGTACCTATAACCAGACCGTTCAGCTGGATATTACGGCCTT
TTTAAAGACCGTAAAGAAAAATAAGCACAAGTTTTATCCGGCCTTTATTCACATTCTTGCCCGCCTGATG
AATGCTCATCCGGAATTTCGTATGGCAATGAAAGACGGTGAGCTGGTGATATGGGATAGTGTTCACCCTT
GTTACACCGTTTTCCATGAGCAAACTGAAACGTTTTCATCGCTCTGGAGTGAATACCACGACGATTTCCG
GCAGTTTCTACACATATATTCGCAAGATGTGGCGTGTTACGGTGAAAACCTGGCCTATTTCCCTAAAGGG
TTTATTGAGAATATGTTTTTCGTCTCAGCCAATCCCTGGGTGAGTTTCACCAGTTTTGATTTAAACGTGG
CCAATATGGACAACTTCTTCGCCCCCGTTTTCACCATGGGCAAATATTATACGCAAGGCGACAAGGTGCT
GATGCCGCTGGCGATTCAGGTTCATCATGCCGTTTGTGATGGCTTCCATGTCGGCAGAATGCTTAATGAA
TTACAACAGTACTGCGATGAGTGGCAGGGCGGGGCGTAATTTGATATCGAGCTCGCTTGGACTCCTGTTG
ATAGATCCAGTAATGACCTCAGAACTCCATCTGGATTTGTTCAGAACGCTCGGTTGCCGCCGGGCGTTTT
TTATTGGTGAGAATCCAAGCCTCCGATCAACGTCTCATTTTCGCCAAAAGTTGGCCCAGGGCTTCCCGGT
ATCAACAGGGACACCAGGATTTATTTATTCTGCGAAGTGATCTTCCGTCACAGGTATTTATTCGGCGCAA
AGTGCGTCGGGTGATGCTGCCAACTTACTGATTTAGTGTATGATGGTGTTTTTGAGGTGCTCCAGTGGCT
TCTGTTTCTATCAGCTGTCCCTCCTGTTCAGCTACTGACGGGGTGGTGCGTAACGGCAAAAGCACCGCCG
GACATCAGCGCTAGCGGAGTGTATACTGGCTTACTATGTTGGCACTGATGAGGGTGTCAGTGAAGTGCTT
CATGTGGCAGGAGAAAAAAGGCTGCACCGGTGCGTCAGCAGAATATGTGATACAGGATATATTCCGCTTC
CTCGCTCACTGACTCGCTACGCTCGGTCGTTCGACTGCGGCGAGCGGAAATGGCTTACGAACGGGGCGGA
GATTTCCTGGAAGATGCCAGGAAGATACTTAACAGGGAAGTGAGAGGGCCGCGGCAAAGCCGTTTTTCCA
TAGGCTCCGCCCCCCTGACAAGCATCACGAAATCTGACGCTCAAATCAGTGGTGGCGAAACCCGACAGGA
CTATAAAGATACCAGGCGTTTCCCCCTGGCGGCTCCCTCGTGCGCTCTCCTGTTCCTGCCTTTCGGTTTA
CCGGTGTCATTCCGCTGTTATGGCCGCGTTTGTCTCATTCCACGCCTGACACTCAGTTCCGGGTAGGCAG
TTCGCTCCAAGCTGGACTGTATGCACGAACCCCCCGTTCAGTCCGACCGCTGCGCCTTATCCGGTAACTA
TCGTCTTGAGTCCAACCCGGAAAGACATGCAAAAGCACCACTGGCAGCAGCCACTGGTAATTGATTTAGA
GGAGTTAGTCTTGAAGTCATGCGCCGGTTAAGGCTAAACTGAAAGGACAAGTTTTGGTGACTGCGCTCCT
CCAAGCCAGTTACCTCGGTTCAAAGAGTTGGTAGCTCAGAGAACCTTCGAAAAACCGCCCTGCAAGGCGG
TTTTTTCGTTTTCAGAGCAAGAGATTACGCGCAGACCAAAACGATCTCAAGAAGATCATCTTATTAATCA
GATAAAATATTTCTAGAT
Features (pLannotate 1.2.2; 11 found; start..end, strand, type, name):
     74..98      +  promoter       tet promoter (fragment): E. coli promoter for tetracycline efflux protein gene
    119..140     +  promoter       lac UV5 promoter (fragment): E. coli lac promoter with an "up" mutation
    156..185     +  promoter       J23119 promoter (fragment): bacterial promoter (Registry of Standard Biological Parts BBa J23119)
    201..297     +  ncRNA          Bacteria small SRP: Accession: RF00169 - Bacterial small signal recognition particle RNA
    305..396     +  ncRNA          HDV ribozyme: Accession: RF00094 - Hepatitis delta virus ribozyme
    472..569     +  promoter       cat promoter: promoter of the E. coli cat gene encoding chloramphenicol acetyltransferase
    570..1226    +  CDS            cat: CAT_ECOLX - Experimental evidence at protein level: Swiss-Prot protein existence level 1. This enzyme is an effector of chloramphenicol resistance in bacteria. From Escherichia coli. This protein is used as a marker in many commonly used cloning vectors, such as pACYC184.
   1250..1344    +  terminator     lambda t0 terminator: transcription terminator from phage lambda
   1480..1623    +  mobile_element IS1 (fragment): prokaryotic transposable element IS1
   1742..1797    -  rep_origin     RSF ori (fragment): Plasmids containing the RSF 1030 origin of replication can be propagated in E. coli cells that contain additional plasmids with compatible origins.
   1885..2430    -  rep_origin     p15A ori: Plasmids containing the medium-copy-number p15A origin of replication can be propagated in E. coli cells that contain a second plasmid with the ColE1 origin.
