[The description below was written by a language model from this plasmid's Addgene catalogue record and pLannotate feature annotations shown in this document.]
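Description:
pJBL3664 is a small (about 2.5 kb) bacterial plasmid built on a p15A backbone and designed to provide a template for transcribing the Escherichia coli signal recognition particle (SRP) RNA for SHAPE-Seq structure probing. It replicates in E. coli from the p15A origin, which the catalogue entry lists as low copy and which is compatible with ColE1-type plasmids. Selection is by chloramphenicol, through a cat (chloramphenicol acetyltransferase) gene driven by its native cat promoter and followed by the phage lambda t0 terminator.

The payload is a compact transcription unit. The strong constitutive synthetic promoter J23119 sits just upstream of the bacterial small SRP RNA sequence, which is followed almost immediately by a hepatitis delta virus (HDV) ribozyme. Placing a self-cleaving HDV ribozyme downstream of an RNA of interest is a standard way to generate a defined, homogeneous 3′ end, although the record does not explicitly state the role it plays here.

The automated annotation also reports short fragments matching the tet and lac UV5 promoters upstream of J23119, an IS1 fragment and an RSF origin fragment near the p15A origin. These are brief partial matches. They are most likely backbone remnants or sequence similarity rather than functional, deliberately included elements.

According to the record, the construct was used in work reconstructing cotranscriptional RNA folding pathways from experimental probing data. Part of it derives from an earlier plasmid used to study cotranscriptional riboswitch folding at nucleotide resolution.
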