Addgene plasmid #162240: pJBL3664
Purpose: Transcribes E. coli SRP RNA sequence for SHAPE-Seq
Depositing lab: Julius Lucks. Depositing organization: Northwestern University. Publication: Computationally reconstructing cotranscriptional RNA folding from experimental data reveals rearrangement of non-native folding intermediates. Yu AM, Gasper PM, Cheng L, Lai LB, Kaur S, Gopalan V, Chen AA, Lucks JB. Mol Cell. 2021 Feb 18;81(4):870-883.e10. doi: 10.1016/j.molcel.2020.12.017. Epub 2021 Jan 15. PubMed 33453165.
Backbone
  Vector backbone: p15a
  Vector type: Bacterial Expression
Growth in bacteria
  Bacterial resistance: Chloramphenicol, 25 μg/mL
  Growth temperature: 37°C
  Growth strain: NEB Stable
  Copy number: Low Copy
Gene/Insert 1
  Gene/Insert name: E. coli SRP RNA (alt name: Signal Recognition Particle)
  Species: Escherichia coli
  Promoter: J23119
  Cloning method: Unknown
  Sequencing primers: 5′ aaatgtagcacctgaagtcagcccc
Gene/Insert 2
  Gene/Insert name: HDV (alt name: Hepatitis Delta Virus)
  Promoter: J23119
  Cloning method: Unknown
  Sequencing primers: 5′ aaatgtagcacctgaagtcagcccc
Resource information
  A portion of this plasmid was derived from a plasmid made by: Authors of Watters, K., Strobel, E., Yu, A. et al. Cotranscriptional folding of a riboswitch at nucleotide resolution. Nat Struct Mol Biol 23, 1124–1131 (2016). https://doi.org/10.1038/nsmb.3316
Terms and licenses: Academic/Nonprofit Terms; Industry Terms: Not Available to Industry
Depositor comments: Also referenced in: Watters, K., Strobel, E., Yu, A. et al. Cotranscriptional folding of a riboswitch at nucleotide resolution. Nat Struct Mol Biol 23, 1124–1131 (2016). https://doi.org/10.1038/nsmb.3316. Please visit https://www.biorxiv.org/content/10.1101/379222v1 for bioRxiv preprint.
How to cite: pJBL3664 was a gift from Julius Lucks (Addgene plasmid # 162240 ; http://n2t.net/addgene:162240 ; RRID:Addgene_162240)
